>Addgene plasmid #131340 | 5xtetO HoxC 3' | addgene full sequence | sequence record 273990 | Addgene NGS Result
GGGCGAGGCGGAGAGGTGCGGCGGCAGCCAATCAGAGCGGCGCGCTCCGAAAGTTTCCTTTTATGGCGAG
GCGGCGGCGGCGGCGGCCCTATAAAAAGCGAAGCGCGCGGCGGGCGGGAGTCGCTGCGCGCTGCCTTCGC
CCCGTGCCCCGCTCCGCCGCCGCCTCGCGCCGCCCGCCCCGGCTCTGACTGACCGCGTTACTCCCACAGG
TGAGCGGGCGGGACGGCCCTTCTCCTCCGGGCTGTAATTAGCTGAGCAAGAGGTAAGGGTTTAAGGGATG
GTTGGTTGGTGGGGTATTAATGTTTAATTACCTGGAGCACCTGCCTGAAATCACTTTTTTTCAGGTTGGA
CCGGTGCCACCATGGACTATAAGGACCACGACGGAGACTACAAGGATCATGATATTGATTACAAAGACGA
TGACGATAAGATGGCCCCAAAGAAGAAGCGGAAGGTCGGTATCCACGGAGTCCCAGCAGCCGACAAGAAG
TACAGCATCGGCCTGGACATCGGCACCAACTCTGTGGGCTGGGCCGTGATCACCGACGAGTACAAGGTGC
CCAGCAAGAAATTCAAGGTGCTGGGCAACACCGACCGGCACAGCATCAAGAAGAACCTGATCGGAGCCCT
GCTGTTCGACAGCGGCGAAACAGCCGAGGCCACCCGGCTGAAGAGAACCGCCAGAAGAAGATACACCAGA
CGGAAGAACCGGATCTGCTATCTGCAAGAGATCTTCAGCAACGAGATGGCCAAGGTGGACGACAGCTTCT
TCCACAGACTGGAAGAGTCCTTCCTGGTGGAAGAGGATAAGAAGCACGAGCGGCACCCCATCTTCGGCAA
CATCGTGGACGAGGTGGCCTACCACGAGAAGTACCCCACCATCTACCACCTGAGAAAGAAACTGGTGGAC
AGCACCGACAAGGCCGACCTGCGGCTGATCTATCTGGCCCTGGCCCACATGATCAAGTTCCGGGGCCACT
TCCTGATCGAGGGCGACCTGAACCCCGACAACAGCGACGTGGACAAGCTGTTCATCCAGCTGGTGCAGAC
CTACAACCAGCTGTTCGAGGAAAACCCCATCAACGCCAGCGGCGTGGACGCCAAGGCCATCCTGTCTGCC
AGACTGAGCAAGAGCAGACGGCTGGAAAATCTGATCGCCCAGCTGCCCGGCGAGAAGAAGAATGGCCTGT
TCGGAAACCTGATTGCCCTGAGCCTGGGCCTGACCCCCAACTTCAAGAGCAACTTCGACCTGGCCGAGGA
TGCCAAACTGCAGCTGAGCAAGGACACCTACGACGACGACCTGGACAACCTGCTGGCCCAGATCGGCGAC
CAGTACGCCGACCTGTTTCTGGCCGCCAAGAACCTGTCCGACGCCATCCTGCTGAGCGACATCCTGAGAG
TGAACACCGAGATCACCAAGGCCCCCCTGAGCGCCTCTATGATCAAGAGATACGACGAGCACCACCAGGA
CCTGACCCTGCTGAAAGCTCTCGTGCGGCAGCAGCTGCCTGAGAAGTACAAAGAGATTTTCTTCGACCAG
AGCAAGAACGGCTACGCCGGCTACATTGACGGCGGAGCCAGCCAGGAAGAGTTCTACAAGTTCATCAAGC
CCATCCTGGAAAAGATGGACGGCACCGAGGAACTGCTCGTGAAGCTGAACAGAGAGGACCTGCTGCGGAA
GCAGCGGACCTTCGACAACGGCAGCATCCCCCACCAGATCCACCTGGGAGAGCTGCACGCCATTCTGCGG
CGGCAGGAAGATTTTTACCCATTCCTGAAGGACAACCGGGAAAAGATCGAGAAGATCCTGACCTTCCGCA
TCCCCTACTACGTGGGCCCTCTGGCCAGGGGAAACAGCAGATTCGCCTGGATGACCAGAAAGAGCGAGGA
AACCATCACCCCCTGGAACTTCGAGGAAGTGGTGGACAAGGGCGCTTCCGCCCAGAGCTTCATCGAGCGG
ATGACCAACTTCGATAAGAACCTGCCCAACGAGAAGGTGCTGCCCAAGCACAGCCTGCTGTACGAGTACT
TCACCGTGTATAACGAGCTGACCAAAGTGAAATACGTGACCGAGGGAATGAGAAAGCCCGCCTTCCTGAG
CGGCGAGCAGAAAAAGGCCATCGTGGACCTGCTGTTCAAGACCAACCGGAAAGTGACCGTGAAGCAGCTG
AAAGAGGACTACTTCAAGAAAATCGAGTGCTTCGACTCCGTGGAAATCTCCGGCGTGGAAGATCGGTTCA
ACGCCTCCCTGGGCACATACCACGATCTGCTGAAAATTATCAAGGACAAGGACTTCCTGGACAATGAGGA
AAACGAGGACATTCTGGAAGATATCGTGCTGACCCTGACACTGTTTGAGGACAGAGAGATGATCGAGGAA
CGGCTGAAAACCTATGCCCACCTGTTCGACGACAAAGTGATGAAGCAGCTGAAGCGGCGGAGATACACCG
GCTGGGGCAGGCTGAGCCGGAAGCTGATCAACGGCATCCGGGACAAGCAGTCCGGCAAGACAATCCTGGA
TTTCCTGAAGTCCGACGGCTTCGCCAACAGAAACTTCATGCAGCTGATCCACGACGACAGCCTGACCTTT
AAAGAGGACATCCAGAAAGCCCAGGTGTCCGGCCAGGGCGATAGCCTGCACGAGCACATTGCCAATCTGG
CCGGCAGCCCCGCCATTAAGAAGGGCATCCTGCAGACAGTGAAGGTGGTGGACGAGCTCGTGAAAGTGAT
GGGCCGGCACAAGCCCGAGAACATCGTGATCGAAATGGCCAGAGAGAACCAGACCACCCAGAAGGGACAG
AAGAACAGCCGCGAGAGAATGAAGCGGATCGAAGAGGGCATCAAAGAGCTGGGCAGCCAGATCCTGAAAG
AACACCCCGTGGAAAACACCCAGCTGCAGAACGAGAAGCTGTACCTGTACTACCTGCAGAATGGGCGGGA
TATGTACGTGGACCAGGAACTGGACATCAACCGGCTGTCCGACTACGATGTGGACCATATCGTGCCTCAG
AGCTTTCTGAAGGACGACTCCATCGACAACAAGGTGCTGACCAGAAGCGACAAGAACCGGGGCAAGAGCG
ACAACGTGCCCTCCGAAGAGGTCGTGAAGAAGATGAAGAACTACTGGCGGCAGCTGCTGAACGCCAAGCT
GATTACCCAGAGAAAGTTCGACAATCTGACCAAGGCCGAGAGAGGCGGCCTGAGCGAACTGGATAAGGCC
GGCTTCATCAAGAGACAGCTGGTGGAAACCCGGCAGATCACAAAGCACGTGGCACAGATCCTGGACTCCC
GGATGAACACTAAGTACGACGAGAATGACAAGCTGATCCGGGAAGTGAAAGTGATCACCCTGAAGTCCAA
GCTGGTGTCCGATTTCCGGAAGGATTTCCAGTTTTACAAAGTGCGCGAGATCAACAACTACCACCACGCC
CACGACGCCTACCTGAACGCCGTCGTGGGAACCGCCCTGATCAAAAAGTACCCTAAGCTGGAAAGCGAGT
TCGTGTACGGCGACTACAAGGTGTACGACGTGCGGAAGATGATCGCCAAGAGCGAGCAGGAAATCGGCAA
GGCTACCGCCAAGTACTTCTTCTACAGCAACATCATGAACTTTTTCAAGACCGAGATTACCCTGGCCAAC
GGCGAGATCCGGAAGCGGCCTCTGATCGAGACAAACGGCGAAACCGGGGAGATCGTGTGGGATAAGGGCC
GGGATTTTGCCACCGTGCGGAAAGTGCTGAGCATGCCCCAAGTGAATATCGTGAAAAAGACCGAGGTGCA
GACAGGCGGCTTCAGCAAAGAGTCTATCCTGCCCAAGAGGAACAGCGATAAGCTGATCGCCAGAAAGAAG
GACTGGGACCCTAAGAAGTACGGCGGCTTCGACAGCCCCACCGTGGCCTATTCTGTGCTGGTGGTGGCCA
AAGTGGAAAAGGGCAAGTCCAAGAAACTGAAGAGTGTGAAAGAGCTGCTGGGGATCACCATCATGGAAAG
AAGCAGCTTCGAGAAGAATCCCATCGACTTTCTGGAAGCCAAGGGCTACAAAGAAGTGAAAAAGGACCTG
ATCATCAAGCTGCCTAAGTACTCCCTGTTCGAGCTGGAAAACGGCCGGAAGAGAATGCTGGCCTCTGCCG
GCGAACTGCAGAAGGGAAACGAACTGGCCCTGCCCTCCAAATATGTGAACTTCCTGTACCTGGCCAGCCA
CTATGAGAAGCTGAAGGGCTCCCCCGAGGATAATGAGCAGAAACAGCTGTTTGTGGAACAGCACAAGCAC
TACCTGGACGAGATCATCGAGCAGATCAGCGAGTTCTCCAAGAGAGTGATCCTGGCCGACGCTAATCTGG
ACAAAGTGCTGTCCGCCTACAACAAGCACCGGGATAAGCCCATCAGAGAGCAGGCCGAGAATATCATCCA
CCTGTTTACCCTGACCAATCTGGGAGCCCCTGCCGCCTTCAAGTACTTTGACACCACCATCGACCGGAAG
AGGTACACCAGCACCAAAGAGGTGCTGGACGCCACCCTGATCCACCAGAGCATCACCGGCCTGTACGAGA
CACGGATCGACCTGTCTCAGCTGGGAGGCGACAAAAGGCCGGCGGCCACGAAAAAGGCCGGCCAGGCAAA
AAAGAAAAAGGAATTCGGCAGTGGAGAGGGCAGAGGAAGTCTGCTAACATGCGGTGACGTCGAGGAGAAT
CCTGGCCCAGTGAGCAAGGGCGAGGAGCTGTTCACCGGGGTGGTGCCCATCCTGGTCGAGCTGGACGGCG
ACGTAAACGGCCACAAGTTCAGCGTGTCCGGCGAGGGCGAGGGCGATGCCACCTACGGCAAGCTGACCCT
GAAGTTCATCTGCACCACCGGCAAGCTGCCCGTGCCCTGGCCCACCCTCGTGACCACCCTGACCTACGGC
GTGCAGTGCTTCAGCCGCTACCCCGACCACATGAAGCAGCACGACTTCTTCAAGTCCGCCATGCCCGAAG
GCTACGTCCAGGAGCGCACCATCTTCTTCAAGGACGACGGCAACTACAAGACCCGCGCCGAGGTGAAGTT
CGAGGGCGACACCCTGGTGAACCGCATCGAGCTGAAGGGCATCGACTTCAAGGAGGACGGCAACATCCTG
GGGCACAAGCTGGAGTACAACTACAACAGCCACAACGTCTATATCATGGCCGACAAGCAGAAGAACGGCA
TCAAGGTGAACTTCAAGATCCGCCACAACATCGAGGACGGCAGCGTGCAGCTCGCCGACCACTACCAGCA
GAACACCCCCATCGGCGACGGCCCCGTGCTGCTGCCCGACAACCACTACCTGAGCACCCAGTCCGCCCTG
AGCAAAGACCCCAACGAGAAGCGCGATCACATGGTCCTGCTGGAGTTCGTGACCGCCGCCGGGATCACTC
TCGGCATGGACGAGCTGTACAAGGAATTCTAACTAGAGCTCGCTGATCAGCCTCGACTGTGCCTTCTAGT
TGCCAGCCATCTGTTGTTTGCCCCTCCCCCGTGCCTTCCTTGACCCTGGAAGGTGCCACTCCCACTGTCC
TTTCCTAATAAAATGAGGAAATTGCATCGCATTGTCTGAGTAGGTGTCATTCTATTCTGGGGGGTGGGGT
GGGGCAGGACAGCAAGGGGGAGGATTGGGAAGAGAATAGCAGGCATGCTGGGGAGCGGCCGCAGGAACCC
CTAGTGATGGAGTTGGCCACTCCCTCTCTGCGCGCTCGCTCGCTCACTGAGGCCGGGCGACCAAAGGTCG
CCCGACGCCCGGGCTTTGCCCGGGCGGCCTCAGTGAGCGAGCGAGCGCGCAGCTGCCTGCAGGGGCGCCT
GATGCGGTATTTTCTCCTTACGCATCTGTGCGGTATTTCACACCGCATA
[95 nt withheld, positions 5860-5954]
T
[46 nt withheld, positions 5956-6001]
C
[141 nt withheld, positions 6003-6143]
CCTTTGACGTTGGAGTCCACGTTCTTT
[37 nt withheld, positions 6171-6207]
ACTCTATCTCGGGCTATTCTTTTGATTTATAAGGGATTTTGCCGATTTCGGTCTATTGGTTAAAAAATGA
GCTGATTTAACAAAAATTTAACGCGAATTTTAACAAAATATTAACGTTTACAATTTTATGGTGCACTCTC
AGTACAATCTGCTCTGATGCCGCATAGTTAAGCCAGCCCCGACACCCGCCAACACCCGCTGACGCGCCCT
GACGGGCTTGTCTGCTCCCGGCATCCGCTTACAGACAAGCTGTGACCGTCTCCGGGAGCTGCATGTGTCA
GAGGTTTTCACCGTCATCACCGAAACGCGCGAGACGAAAGGGCCTCGTGATACGCCTATTTTTATAGGTT
AATGTCATGATAATAATGGTTTCTTAGACGTCAGGTGGCACTTTTCGGGGAAATGTGCGCGGAACCCCTA
TTTGTTTATTTTTCTAAATACATTCAAATATGTATCCGCTCATGAGACAATAACCCTGATAAATGCTTCA
ATAATATTGAAAAAGGAAGAGTATGAGTATTCAACATTTCCGTGTCGCCCTTATTCCCTTTTTTGCGGCA
TTTTGCCTTCCTGTTTTTGCTCACCCAGAAACGCTGGTGAAAGTAAAAGATGCTGAAGATCAGTTGGGTG
CACGAGTGGGTTACATCGAACTGGATCTCAACAGCGGTAAGATCCTTGAGAGTTTTCGCCCCGAAGAACG
TTTTCCAATGATGAGCACTTTTAAAGTTCTGCTATGTGGCGCGGTATTATCCCGTATTGACGCCGGGCAA
GAGCAACTCGGTCGCCGCATACACTATTCTCAGAATGACTTGGTTGAGTACTCACCAGTCACAGAAAAGC
ATCTTACGGATGGCATGACAGTAAGAGAATTATGCAGTGCTGCCATAACCATGAGTGATAACACTGCGGC
CAACTTACTTCTGACAACGATCGGAGGACCGAAGGAGCTAACCGCTTTTTTGCACAACATGGGGGATCAT
GTAACTCGCCTTGATCGTTGGGAACCGGAGCTGAATGAAGCCATACCAAACGACGAGCGTGACACCACGA
TGCCTGTAGCAATGGCAACAACGTTGCGCAAACTATTAACTGGCGAACTACTTACTCTAGCTTCCCGGCA
ACAATTAATAGACTGGATGGAGGCGGATAAAGTTGCAGGACCACTTCTGCGCTCGGCCCTTCCGGCTGGC
TGGTTTATTGCTGATAAATCTGGAGCCGGTGAGCGTGGAAGCCGCGGTATCATTGCAGCACTGGGGCCAG
ATGGTAAGCCCTCCCGTATCGTAGTTATCTACACGACGGGGAGTCAGGCAACTATGGATGAACGAAATAG
ACAGATCGCTGAGATAGGTGCCTCACTGATTAAGCATTGGTAACTGTCAGACCAAGTTTACTCATATATA
CTTTAGATTGATTTAAAACTTCATTTTTAATTTAAAAGGATCTAGGTGAAGATCCTTTTTGATAATCTCA
TGACCAAAATCCCTTAACGTGAGTTTTCGTTCCACTGAGCGTCAGACCCCGTAGAAAAGATCAAAGGATC
TTCTTGAGATCCTTTTTTTCTGCGCGTAATCTGCTGCTTGCAAACAAAAAAACCACCGCTACCAGCGGTG
GTTTGTTTGCCGGATCAAGAGCTACCAACTCTTTTTCCGAAGGTAACTGGCTTCAGCAGAGCGCAGATAC
CAAATACTGTTCTTCTAGTGTAGCCGTAGTTAGGCCACCACTTCAAGAACTCTGTAGCACCGCCTACATA
CCTCGCTCTGCTAATCCTGTTACCAGTGGCTGCTGCCAGTGGCGATAAGTCGTGTCTTACCGGGTTGGAC
TCAAGACGATAGTTACCGGATAAGGCGCAGCGGTCGGGCTGAACGGGGGGTTCGTGCACACAGCCCAGCT
TGGAGCGAACGACCTACACCGAACTGAGATACCTACAGCGTGAGCTATGAGAAAGCGCCACGCTTCCCGA
AGGGAGAAAGGCGGACAGGTATCCGGTAAGCGGCAGGGTCGGAACAGGAGAGCGCACGAGGGAGCTTCCA
GGGGGAAACGCCTGGTATCTTTATAGTCCTGTCGGGTTTCGCCACCTCTGACTTGAGCGTCGATTTTTGT
GATGCTCGTCAGGGGGGCGGAGCCTATGGAAAAACGCCAGCAACGCGGCCTTTTTACGGTTCCTGGCCTT
TTGCTGGCCTTTTGCTCACATGTGAGGGCCTATTTCCCATGATTCCTTCATATTTGCATATACGATACAA
GGCTGTTAGAGAGATAATTGGAATTAATTTGACTGTAAACACAAAGATATTAGTACAAAATACGTGACGT
AGAAAGTAATAATTTCTTGGGTAGTTTGCAGTTTTAAAATTATGTTTTAAAATGGACTATCATATGCTTA
CCGTAACTTGAAAGTATTTCGATTTCTTGGCTTTATATATCTTGTGGAAAGGACGAAACACCGGTACCTG
ACAATCGGCTGAAGTTTTAGAGCTAGAAATAGCAAGTTAAAATAAGGCTAGTCCGTTATCAACTTGAAAA
AGTGGCACCGAGTCGGTGCTTTTTTGTTTTAGAGCTAGAAATAGCAAGTTAAAATAAGGCTAGTCCGTTT
TTAGCGCGTGCGCCAATTCTGCAGACAAATGGCTCTAGAGGTACCCGTTACATAACTTACGGTAAATGGC
CCGCCTGGCTGACCGCCCAACGACCCCCGCCCATTGACGTCAATAGTAACGCCAATAGGGACTTTCCATT
GACGTCAATGGGTGGAGTATTTACGGTAAACTGCCCACTTGGCAGTACATCAAGTGTATCATATGCCAAG
TACGCCCCCTATTGACGTCAATGACGGTAAATGGCCCGCCTGGCATTGTGCCCAGTACATGACCTTATGG
GACTTTCCTACTTGGCAGTACATCTACGTATTAGTCATCGCTATTACCATGGTCGAGGTGAGCCCCACGT
TCTGCTTCACTCTCCCCATCTCCCCCCCCTCCCCACCCCCAATTTTGTATTTATTTATTTTTTAATTATT
TTGTGCAGCGATGGGGGCGGGGGGG
Features (pLannotate 1.2.2; 20 found; start..end, strand, type, name):
    117..344     +  intron         hybrid intron: hybrid between chicken β-actin (CBA) and minute virus of mice (MMV) introns (Gray et al., 2011)
    482..2083    +  CDS            Cas9(N): N-terminal portion of Streptococcus pyogenes Cas9 (Zetsche et al., 2015)
   2084..4582    +  CDS            Cas9(C): C-terminal portion of Streptococcus pyogenes Cas9 (Zetsche et al., 2015)
   4583..4630    +  CDS            nucleoplasmin NLS: bipartite nuclear localization signal from nucleoplasmin
   4700..5413    +  CDS            EGFP: EGFP is a basic (constitutively fluorescent) green fluorescent protein published in 1996, derived from Aequorea victoria. It is reported to be a rapidly-maturing weak dimer with moderate acid sensitivity.
   5447..5558    +  polyA_signal   bGH poly(A) signal: bovine growth hormone polyadenylation signal
   5663..5803    +  repeat_region  AAV2 ITR: inverted terminal repeat of adeno-associated virus serotype 2 inverted
   5808..5859    -  misc_feature   bom (fragment): basis of mobility region from pBR322
   5878..6333    +  rep_origin     f1 ori (sequence partly withheld): f1 bacteriophage origin of replication; arrow indicates direction of (+) strand synthesis
   6334..6383    -  misc_feature   bom (fragment): basis of mobility region from pBR322
   6485..6520    -  CDS            rop (fragment): Rop protein, which maintains plasmids at low copy number; rop
   6615..6719    +  promoter       AmpR promoter: bla
   6720..7580    +  CDS            AmpR: β-lactamase; bla; confers resistance to ampicillin, carbenicillin, and related antibiotics
   7751..8339    +  rep_origin     ori: high-copy-number ColE1/pMB1/pBR322/pUC origin of replication
   8401..8641    +  promoter       U6 promoter: RNA polymerase III promoter for human U6 snRNA
   8671..8746    +  misc_RNA       gRNA scaffold: guide RNA scaffold for the Streptococcus pyogenes CRISPR/Cas9 system
   8753..8796    +  misc_RNA       gRNA scaffold (fragment): guide RNA scaffold for the Streptococcus pyogenes CRISPR/Cas9 system
   8843..9128    +  enhancer       CMV enhancer: human cytomegalovirus immediate early enhancer; contains an 18-bp deletion relative to the standard CMV enhancer
   9130..3       +  promoter       chicken β-actin promoter (fragment) (across the origin): contains a 21-bp deletion relative to the standard chicken β-actin promoter
   9237..116     +  promoter       chicken β-actin promoter (fragment) (across the origin): contains a 21-bp deletion relative to the standard chicken β-actin promoter
