[The description below was written by a language model from this plasmid's Addgene catalogue record and pLannotate feature annotations shown in this document.]
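Description:
5xtetO HoxC 3' is a mammalian CRISPR expression plasmid built on pSpCas9(BB)-2A-GFP (PX458), an all-in-one vector that delivers both Streptococcus pyogenes Cas9 and a single guide RNA by transient transfection. It is propagated in E. coli through a high-copy ColE1/pUC-type origin with ampicillin selection (AmpR/β-lactamase). The backbone also carries an f1 phage origin and a single annotated AAV2 ITR, which is a leftover of the vector lineage rather than a functional packaging arrangement.

The insert is a 20 bp guide sequence targeting the mouse genome downstream of the HoxC cluster. It was cloned into the BbsI sites, which were destroyed in the process, and sits between the human U6 RNA polymerase III promoter and the SpCas9 gRNA scaffold, so a complete sgRNA is transcribed. A separate Pol II cassette uses a CMV enhancer, chicken β-actin promoter and hybrid intron to drive Cas9, which the annotation tool splits into N- and C-terminal portions although they are contiguous. Cas9 is followed by a nucleoplasmin NLS and EGFP, and the cassette ends in a bGH polyadenylation signal. The backbone name indicates that a 2A peptide links Cas9 to EGFP, although it is not annotated in the feature table. EGFP then serves as a separate fluorescent marker for identifying or sorting transfected cells.

The stated purpose is to cut downstream of HoxC so that a 5x Tet operator array can be inserted there. Despite the plasmid's name, it carries no tetO sequence, and the donor template would have to be supplied separately; the record does not describe it. The sequenced record (9,242 nt) is slightly shorter than the catalogue size of 9,320 bp.
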