Addgene plasmid #131340: 5xtetO HoxC 3'
Purpose: gRNA to insert 5xTet operator sequence into downstream of HoxC cluster.
Depositing lab: Danny Reinberg. Depositing organization: NYU Grossman School of Medicine. Publication: Capturing the Onset of PRC2-Mediated Repressive Domain Formation. Oksuz O, Narendra V, Lee CH, Descostes N, LeRoy G, Raviram R, Blumenberg L, Karch K, Rocha PP, Garcia BA, Skok JA, Reinberg D. Mol Cell. 2018 Jun 21;70(6):1149-1162.e5. doi: 10.1016/j.molcel.2018.05.023. PubMed 29932905.
Backbone
  Vector backbone: pSpCas9(BB)-2A-GFP (PX458)
  Backbone manufacturer: Feng Zhang (Addgene plasmid # 48138)
  Backbone size w/o insert (bp): 9300
  Total vector size (bp): 9320
  Vector type: Mammalian Expression, CRISPR
Growth in bacteria
  Bacterial resistance: Ampicillin, 100 μg/mL
  Growth temperature: 37°C
  Growth strain: DH5alpha
  Copy number: High Copy
Gene/Insert
  Gene/Insert name: HoxC-downstream-gRNA
  Species: M. musculus (mouse)
  Insert size (bp): 20
  Cloning method: Restriction Enzyme; 5′ cloning site BbsI (destroyed during cloning) (destroyed during cloning); 3′ cloning site BbsI (destroyed during cloning) (destroyed during cloning)
  Sequencing primers: 5′ TTTATGGCGAGGCGGCGG
Terms and licenses: Academic/Nonprofit Terms; Industry Terms: Not Available to Industry
How to cite: 5xtetO HoxC 3' was a gift from Danny Reinberg (Addgene plasmid # 131340 ; http://n2t.net/addgene:131340 ; RRID:Addgene_131340)
