>Addgene plasmid #131340 | 5xtetO HoxC 3' | depositor partial sequence | sequence record 252139 | gRNA sequence
GTACCTGACAATCGGCTGAA
